Addgene plasmid #157520: pD649-HAsp-SEMA3B-COMP5AP-AviTag-9xHis
Purpose: Mammalian expression of secreted protein fused to COMP5AP-AviTag-9xHis.
Depositing lab: Chris Garcia. Depositing organization: Stanford University. Publication: A Human IgSF Cell-Surface Interactome Reveals a Complex Network of Protein-Protein Interactions. Wojtowicz WM, Vielmetter J, Fernandes RA, Siepe DH, Eastman CL, Chisholm GB, Cox S, Klock H, Anderson PW, Rue SM, Miller JJ, Glaser SM, Bragstad ML, Vance J, Lam AW, Lesley SA, Zinn K, Garcia KC. Cell. 2020 Aug 20;182(4):1027-1043.e17. doi: 10.1016/j.cell.2020.07.025. PubMed 32822567.
Backbone
  Vector backbone: pD649
  Backbone size w/o insert (bp): 7153
  Vector type: Mammalian Expression
Growth in bacteria
  Bacterial resistance: Ampicillin, 100 μg/mL
  Growth temperature: 37°C
  Growth strain: DH5alpha
  Copy number: High Copy
Gene/Insert
  Gene/Insert name: SEMA3B (alt name: SEM3B)
  Species: H. sapiens (human)
  Insert size (bp): 2175
  Entrez Gene: SEMA3B (a.k.a. LUCA-1, SEMA5, SEMAA, SemA, semaV)
  Promoter: CMV/SP6
  Tag / fusion protein: COMP5AP-AviTag-9xHis (C terminal on backbone)
  Cloning method: Restriction Enzyme; 5′ cloning site GCGGCCGC (not destroyed); 3′ cloning site GGCGCGCC (not destroyed)
  Sequencing primers: 5′ ATTTAGGTGACACTATAG; 3′ CGTCGCACTCCATCACGGTG
Resource information
  A portion of this plasmid was derived from a plasmid made by: synthesis by ThermoFisher
Terms and licenses: Academic/Nonprofit Terms; Industry Terms: Not Available to Industry
Depositor comments: Some plasmids in this collection may have an IS4-like element ISVsa5 family transposase upstream of the CMV promoter.
How to cite: pD649-HAsp-SEMA3B-COMP5AP-AviTag-9xHis was a gift from Chris Garcia (Addgene plasmid # 157520 ; http://n2t.net/addgene:157520 ; RRID:Addgene_157520)
