[The description below was written by a language model from this plasmid's Addgene catalogue record and pLannotate feature annotations shown in this document.]
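Description:
pD649-HAsp-SEMA3B-COMP5AP-AviTag-9xHis is a mammalian expression plasmid built on the pD649 backbone for producing human semaphorin 3B (SEMA3B) as a secreted, multimerised and enzymatically tagged fusion protein. It is propagated in E. coli as a high-copy plasmid through a ColE1/pUC-type origin and selected with ampicillin via the β-lactamase gene. The annotated sequence also carries an SV40 early promoter/EM7 promoter cassette driving a puromycin N-acetyltransferase coding region followed by an SV40 polyadenylation signal, which could allow puromycin selection in mammalian cells, although the record does not list this as a selectable marker. Short fragments annotated as KanR, lacZα, ble and f1 ori appear to be backbone remnants rather than functional elements.

Expression is driven by the CMV enhancer and immediate early promoter, followed by a piece of CMV intron A and an SP6 promoter that also serves as a sequencing primer site. The name indicates a haemagglutinin-type signal peptide (HAsp); the annotation software labels a short leader in this position as an immunoglobulin heavy chain signal fragment, so the leader's exact identity is not settled by the record. The roughly 2.2 kb SEMA3B insert sits between retained NotI and AscI sites and is fused at its C terminus to the pentamerising coiled-coil segment of rat cartilage oligomeric matrix protein, human placental alkaline phosphatase, an AviTag for enzymatic biotinylation and a polyhistidine tag, ending at a bGH polyadenylation signal.

Pentamerisation raises binding avidity and the phosphatase gives an enzymatic readout, which suits the secreted protein to use as a probe in the protein–protein interaction screening for which this collection was made. The depositor notes that some plasmids in the collection may carry an IS4-like transposase upstream of the CMV promoter; none is annotated here.
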