Features (pLannotate 1.2.2; 24 found; start..end, strand, type, name):
    119..143     -  CDS            KanR (fragment): aminoglycoside phosphotransferase; aph(3')-Ia; confers resistance to kanamycin
    254..842     +  rep_origin     ori: high-copy-number ColE1/pMB1/pBR322/pUC origin of replication
   1067..1084    +  terminator     rrnB T2 terminator (fragment): transcription terminator T2 from the E. coli rrnB gene
   1109..1128    -  CDS            lacZα (fragment): LacZα fragment of β-galactosidase; lacZ fragment
   1584..1600    +  protein_bind   lac operator: The lac repressor binds to the lac operator to inhibit transcription in E. coli. This inhibition can be relieved by adding lactose or isopropyl-β-D-thiogalactopyranoside (IPTG). lac repressor encoded by lacI
   1843..2146    +  enhancer       CMV enhancer: human cytomegalovirus immediate early enhancer
   2147..2350    +  promoter       CMV promoter: human cytomegalovirus (CMV) immediate early promoter
   2486..2529    +  intron         CMV intron (fragment): modified intron A from human cytomegalovirus
   2581..2599    +  promoter       SP6 promoter: promoter for bacteriophage SP6 RNA polymerase
   2603..2640    +  CDS            IgH signal sequence (fragment): signal sequence from the mouse immunoglobulin heavy chain variable region
   2743..4923    +  CDS            SEMA3B: SEM3B_HUMAN - Also known as SEMA5, SEMAA. Experimental evidence at protein level: Swiss-Prot protein existence level 1. Inhibits axonal extension by providing local signals to specify territories inaccessible for growing axons. From Homo sapiens (Human).
   5020..5199    +  CDS            Comp (fragment): COMP_RAT - Experimental evidence at protein level: Swiss-Prot protein existence level 1. May play a role in the structural integrity of cartilage via its interaction with other extracellular matrix proteins such as the collagens and fibronectin. Can mediate the interaction of chondrocytes with the cartilage extracellular matrix through interaction with cell surface integrin receptors. Could play a role in the pathogenesis of osteoarthritis. Potent suppressor of apoptosis in both primary chondrocytes and transformed cells. Suppresses apoptosis by blocking the activation of caspase-3 and by indu
   5187..6639    +  CDS            SEAP (fragment): secreted alkaline phosphatase from human placenta The natural enzyme has a C-terminal transmembrane sequence that is replaced by a GPI anchor.
   6664..6705    +  CDS            AviTag™ (fragment): peptide tag that allows for enzymatic biotinylation
   6709..6732    +  CDS            8xHis: 8xHis affinity tag
   6878..6989    +  polyA_signal   bGH poly(A) signal: bovine growth hormone polyadenylation signal
   6990..7098    +  rep_origin     f1 ori (fragment): f1 bacteriophage origin of replication; arrow indicates direction of (+) strand synthesis
   7112..7441    +  promoter       SV40 promoter: SV40 enhancer and early promoter
   7489..7536    +  promoter       EM7 promoter: synthetic bacterial promoter&nbsp
   7555..8154    +  CDS            PuroR (fragment): puromycin N-acetyltransferase; pac from Streptomyces; confers resistance to puromycin
   8164..8289    +  CDS            ble (fragment): BLE_KLEPN - Experimental evidence at protein level: Swiss-Prot protein existence level 1. Binding protein with a strong affinity to the bleomycin family of antibiotics. Binds to CL990; an antimitotic-antibiotic compound. From Klebsiella pneumoniae.
   8284..8405    +  polyA_signal   SV40 poly(A) signal: SV40 polyadenylation signal
   8458..9318    -  CDS            AmpR: β-lactamase; bla; confers resistance to ampicillin, carbenicillin, and related antibiotics
   9321..89      -  promoter       AmpR promoter (fragment) (across the origin): bla
>Addgene plasmid #157520 | pD649-HAsp-SEMA3B-COMP5AP-AviTag-9xHis | depositor full sequence | sequence record 304149 | Full Sequence
TTTCAATATTATTGAAGCATTTATCAGGGTTATTGTCTCATGAGCGGATACATATTTGAATGTATTTAGA
AAAATAAACAAATAGGGGTCAGTGTTACAACCAATTAACCAATTCTGAACATTATCGCGAGCCCATTTAT
ACCTGAATATGGCTCATAACACCCCTTGCTCATGACCAAAATCCCTTAACGTGAGTTACGCGCGCGTCGT
TCCACTGAGCGTCAGACCCCGTAGAAAAGATCAAAGGATCTTCTTGAGATCCTTTTTTTCTGCGCGTAAT
CTGCTGCTTGCAAACAAAAAAACCACCGCTACCAGCGGTGGTTTGTTTGCCGGATCAAGAGCTACCAACT
CTTTTTCCGAAGGTAACTGGCTTCAGCAGAGCGCAGATACCAAATACTGTTCTTCTAGTGTAGCCGTAGT
TAGCCCACCACTTCAAGAACTCTGTAGCACCGCCTACATACCTCGCTCTGCTAATCCTGTTACCAGTGGC
TGCTGCCAGTGGCGATAAGTCGTGTCTTACCGGGTTGGACTCAAGACGATAGTTACCGGATAAGGCGCAG
CGGTCGGGCTGAACGGGGGGTTCGTGCACACAGCCCAGCTTGGAGCGAACGACCTACACCGAACTGAGAT
ACCTACAGCGTGAGCTATGAGAAAGCGCCACGCTTCCCGAAGGGAGAAAGGCGGACAGGTATCCGGTAAG
CGGCAGGGTCGGAACAGGAGAGCGCACGAGGGAGCTTCCAGGGGGAAACGCCTGGTATCTTTATAGTCCT
GTCGGGTTTCGCCACCTCTGACTTGAGCGTCGATTTTTGTGATGCTCGTCAGGGGGGCGGAGCCTATGGA
AAAACGCCAGCAACGCGGCCTTTTTACGGTTCCTGGCCTTTTGCTGGCCTTTTGCTCACATGTTCTTTCC
TGCGTTATCCCCTGATTCTGTGGATAACCGTATTACCGCCTTTGAGTGAGCTGATACCGCTCGCCGCAGC
CGAACGACCGAGCGCAGCGAGTCAGTGAGCGAGGAAGCGGAAGGCGAGAGTAGGGAACTGCCAGGCATCA
AACTAAGCAGAAGGCCCCTGACGGATGGCCTTTTTGCGTTTCTACAAACTCTTTCTGTGTTGTAAAACGA
CGGCCAGTCTTAAGCTCGGGCCCCCTGGGCGGTTCTGATAACGAGTAATCGTTAATCCGCAAATAACGTA
AAAACCCGCTTCGGCGGGTTTTTTTATGGGGGGAGTTTAGGGAAAGAGCATTTGTCAGAATATTTAAGGG
CGCCTGTCACTTTGCTTGATATATGAGAATTATTTAACCTTATAAATGAGAAAAAAGCAACGCACTTTAA
ATAAGATACGTTGCTTTTTCGATTGATGAACACCTATAATTAAACTATTCATCTATTATTTATGATTTTT
TGTATATACAATATTTCTAGTTTGTTAAAGAGAATTAAGAAAATAAATCTCGAAAATAATAAAGGGAAAA
TCAGTTTTTGATATCAAAATTATACATGTCAACGATAATACAAAATATAATACAAACTATAAGATGTTAT
CAGTATTTATTATCATTTAGAATAAATTTTGTGTCGCCCTTAATTGTGAGCGGATAACAATTACGAGCTT
CATGCACAGTGGCGTTGACTCAATATTGGCCATTAGCCATATTATTCATTGGTTATATAGCATAAATCAA
TATTGGCTATTGGCCATTGCATACGTTGTATCTATATCATAATATGTACATTTATATTGGCTCATGTCCA
ATATGACCGCCATGTTGGCATTGATTATTGACTAGTTATTAATAGTAATCAATTACGGGGTCATTAGTTC
ATAGCCCATATATGGAGTTCCGCGTTACATAACTTACGGTAAATGGCCCGCCTGGCTGACCGCCCAACGA
CCCCCGCCCATTGACGTCAATAATGACGTATGTTCCCATAGTAACGCCAATAGGGACTTTCCATTGACGT
CAATGGGTGGAGTATTTACGGTAAACTGCCCACTTGGCAGTACATCAAGTGTATCATATGCCAAGTACGC
CCCCTATTGACGTCAATGACGGTAAATGGCCCGCCTGGCATTATGCCCAGTACATGACCTTATGGGACTT
TCCTACTTGGCAGTACATCTACGTATTAGTCATCGCTATTACCATGGTGATGCGGTTTTGGCAGTACATC
AATGGGCGTGGATAGCGGTTTGACTCACGGGGATTTCCAAGTCTCCACCCCATTGACGTCAATGGGAGTT
TGTTTTGGCACCAAAATCAACGGGACTTTCCAAAATGTCGTAACAACTCCGCCCCATTGACGCAAATGGG
CGGTAGGCGTGTACGGTGGGAGGTCTATATAAGCAGAGCTCGTTTAGTGAACCGTCAGATCGCCTGGAGA
CGCCATCCACGCTGTTTTGACCTCCATAGAAGACACCGGGACCGATCCAGCCTCCGCGGCCGGGAACGGT
GCATTGGAACGCGGATTCCCCGTGCCAAGAGTGACGTAAGTACCGCCTATAGAGTCTATAGGCCCACCCC
CTTGGCTTCGTTAGAACGCGGCTACAATTAATACATAACCTTATGTATCATACACATACGATTTAGGTGA
CACTATAGAATAACATCCACTTTGCCTTTCTCTCCACAGGTGTCCACTCCCAGGTCCAACTGCACCTCGG
TTCTATCGAAAACGCGCCTGCTAGCGCCACCATGAAGACCATCATTGCCCTGAGCTACATCTTCTGCCTG
GTGTTCGCTGCGGCCGCCGCTCCATCTCCTCCAAGACTGAGACTGAGCTTCCAAGAGCTGCAGGCCTGGC
ACGGACTGCAGACCTTTAGCCTGGAACGGACATGCTGTTATCAGGCCCTGCTGGTGGATGAGGAACGGGG
CAGACTGTTTGTGGGAGCCGAAAATCACGTGGCCAGCCTGAACCTGGACAACATCAGCAAGAGAGCCAAG
AAGCTGGCCTGGCCTGCTCCTGTTGAATGGCGGGAAGAATGCAACTGGGCCGGCAAGGATATCGGCACCG
AGTGCATGAACTTCGTGAAGCTGCTGCACGCCTACAACAGAACCCATCTGCTGGCTTGTGGCACCGGCGC
CTTTCATCCTACCTGTGCCTTTGTGGAAGTGGGCCACAGAGCCGAGGAACCTGTGCTGAGACTGGACCCT
GGAAGAATCGAGGATGGCAAGGGCAAGAGCCCCTACGATCCTAGACATAGAGCCGCCTCTGTGCTCGTGG
GCGAAGAACTGTATAGCGGAGTGGCCGCCGATCTGATGGGCAGAGACTTCACCATCTTCAGAAGCCTCGG
ACAGCGGCCCTCTCTGAGAACAGAACCTCACGACTCCAGATGGCTGAACGAGCCCAAGTTCGTGAAGGTG
TTCTGGATTCCCGAGAGCGAGAACCCCGACGACGACAAGATCTACTTCTTCTTCCGGGAAACCGCCGTGG
AAGCCGCTCCTGCTCTTGGTAGACTGTCTGTGTCCAGAGTGGGCCAGATCTGCAGAAACGATGTTGGCGG
CCAGCGGAGCCTGGTCAACAAGTGGACAACCTTCCTGAAGGCCAGACTCGTGTGTTCCGTTCCTGGCGTG
GAAGGCGATACCCACTTCGATCAGCTGCAGGACGTGTTCCTGCTGAGCAGCAGAGATCACAGGACACCTC
TGCTGTACGCCGTGTTTAGCACCAGCAGCAGCATCTTTCAGGGCAGCGCCGTGTGCGTGTACAGCATGAA
TGATGTGCGGAGAGCCTTTCTGGGCCCCTTCGCTCACAAAGAGGGACCTATGCACCAGTGGGTGTCCTAC
CAGGGCAGAGTGCCTTATCCTAGACCTGGCATGTGCCCCAGCAAGACCTTTGGCACCTTCAGCAGCACCA
AGGACTTCCCCGACGATGTGATCCAGTTCGCCCGGAATCACCCTCTGATGTACAACAGCGTTCTGCCCAC
TGGCGGCAGACCTCTGTTTCTGCAAGTGGGCGCCAACTACACATTCACCCAGATCGCCGCTGATAGAGTG
GCTGCCGCCGATGGACACTACGATGTGCTGTTCATCGGCACAGATGTGGGCACCGTGCTGAAAGTGATCA
GCGTGCCAAAAGGCTCCAGACCTTCTGCCGAAGGACTCCTGCTGGAAGAACTGCACGTGTTCGAAGATTC
TGCCGCCGTGACCAGCATGCAGATCAGCTCTAAGAGACACCAGCTGTACGTGGCCTCAAGATCCGCCGTT
GCTCAGATTGCCCTGCACAGATGCGCAGCCCACGGAAGAGTGTGTACCGAGTGCTGTCTGGCTAGAGATC
CCTACTGTGCTTGGGATGGCGTGGCCTGCACAAGATTTCAGCCCAGCGCCAAGAGAAGATTCCGCAGACA
GGATGTCCGGAACGGCGATCCTTCTACACTGTGTAGCGGCGACTCTAGCAGACCCGCTCTGCTGGAACAC
AAGGTGTTCGGAGTGGAAGGCAGCAGCGCCTTCCTGGAATGTGAACCTAGATCTCTGCAGGCCAGAGTGG
AATGGACCTTTCAGAGAGCCGGCGTCACAGCCCATACACAGGTGCTGGCCGAGGAAAGAACCGAGAGAAC
AGCTAGAGGCCTGCTGCTGAGAAGGCTGCGGAGAAGAGATAGCGGCGTGTACCTGTGTGCTGCCGTGGAA
CAGGGTTTTACCCAACCTCTGCGGAGACTGTCTCTGCACGTTCTGTCTGCCACACAGGCCGAAAGACTGG
CCAGAGCTGAAGAAGCTGCTCCAGCTGCACCTCCTGGACCTAAGCTGTGGTACAGAGACTTTCTGCAGCT
GGTGGAACCTGGCGGCGGAGGATCTGCTAACAGCCTGAGAATGTGCAGACCCCAGCCTGCTCTGCAGTCA
CTGCCTCTGGAAAGCAGACGGAAGGGCCGCAACAGAAGAACACACGCCCCAGAGCCTAGAGCCGAGAGAG
GACCAAGAAGCGCCACACATTGGGGCGCGCCGGAAGATCAAGTTGATCCAAGATTGATTGATGGCAAGGG
CGGATCTCTGGAGGTGCTGTTCCAGGGACCAGGCGGAAGCGGCAATCCCGGCGGCGATCTGGCCCCCCAG
ATGCTGCGCGAGCTGCAGGAGACCAATGCCGCCCTGCAGGACGTGCGCGAGCTGCTGCGCCACCGCGTGA
AGGAGATCACCTTCCTGAAGAACACCGTGATGGAGTGCGACGCCTGCGGTATGCAGCCCTCTAGAGGCTC
CGGCTCCATCATCCCAGTTGAGGAGGAGAACCCGGACTTCTGGAACCGCGAGGCAGCCGAGGCCCTGGGT
GCCGCCAAGAAGCTGCAGCCTGCACAGACAGCCGCCAAGAACCTCATCATCTTCCTGGGCGATGGGATGG
GGGTGTCTACGGTGACAGCTGCCAGGATCCTAAAAGGGCAGAAGAAGGACAAACTGGGGCCTGAGATACC
CCTGGCCATGGACCGCTTCCCATATGTGGCTCTGTCCAAGACATACAATGTAGACAAACATGTGCCAGAC
AGTGGAGCCACAGCCACGGCCTACCTGTGCGGGGTCAAGGGCAACTTCCAGACCATTGGCTTGAGTGCAG
CCGCCCGCTTTAACCAGTGCAACACGACACGCGGCAACGAGGTCATCTCCGTGATGAATCGGGCCAAGAA
AGCAGGGAAGTCAGTGGGAGTGGTAACCACCACACGAGTGCAGCACGCCTCGCCAGCCGGCACCTACGCC
CACACGGTGAACCGCAACTGGTACTCGGACGCCGACGTGCCTGCCTCGGCCCGCCAGGAGGGGTGCCAGG
ACATCGCTACGCAGCTCATCTCCAACATGGACATTGACGTGATCCTAGGTGGAGGCCGAAAGTACATGTT
TCGCATGGGAACCCCAGACCCTGAGTACCCAGATGACTACAGCCAAGGTGGGACCAGGCTGGACGGGAAG
AATCTGGTGCAGGAATGGCTGGCGAAGCGCCAGGGTGCCCGGTATGTGTGGAACCGCACTGAGCTCATGC
AGGCTTCCCTGGACCCGTCTGTGACCCATCTCATGGGTCTCTTTGAGCCTGGAGACATGAAATACGAGAT
CCACCGAGACTCCACACTGGACCCCTCCCTGATGGAGATGACAGAGGCTGCCCTGCGCCTGCTGAGCAGG
AACCCCCGCGGCTTCTTCCTCTTCGTGGAGGGTGGTCGCATCGACCATGGTCATCATGAAAGCAGGGCTT
ACCGGGCACTGACTGAGACGATCATGTTCGACGACGCCATTGAGAGGGCGGGCCAGCTCACCAGCGAGGA
GGACACGCTGAGCCTCGTCACTGCCGACCACTCCCACGTCTTCTCCTTCGGAGGCTACCCCCTGCGAGGG
AGCTCCATCTTCGGGCTGGCCCCTGGCAAGGCCCGGGACAGGAAGGCCTACACGGTCCTCCTATACGGAA
ACGGTCCAGGCTATGTGCTCAAGGACGGCGCCCGGCCGGATGTTACCGAGAGCGAGAGCGGGAGCCCCGA
GTATCGGCAGCAGTCAGCAGTGCCCCTGGACGAAGAGACCCACGCAGGCGAGGACGTGGCGGTGTTCGCG
CGCGGCCCGCAGGCGCACCTGGTTCACGGCGTGCAGGAGCAGACCTTCATAGCGCACGTCATGGCCTTCG
CCGCCTGCCTGGAGCCCTACACCGCCTGCGACCTGGCGCCCCCCGCCGGCACCACCGACGCCGCGCACCC
GGGTGGCGGAGGACTGAACGACATCTTCGAGGCTCAGAAAATCGAATGGCACGAACATCACCATCACCAT
CACCATCACCATTAAGGCCGGCCTGTAGTCACTGGCACAACGCGTTACCCGGTAAGCCAATCGGGTATAC
ACGGTCGTCATACTGCAGACAGGGTTCTTCTACTTTGCAAGATAGTCTTGAGTAGTAAAATAAATAGATA
GAGAAAATCAGCCTCGACTGTGCCTTCTAGTTGCCAGCCATCTGTTGTTTGCCCCTCCCCCGTGCCTTCC
TTGACCCTGGAAGGTGCCACTCCCACTGTCCTTTCCTAATAAAATGAGGAAATTGCATCACAACACTCAA
CCCTATCTCGGTCTATTCTTTTGATTTATAAGGGATTTTGCCGATTTCGGCCTATTGGTTAAAAAATGAG
CTGATTTAACAAAAATTTAACGCGAATTAATTCTGTGGAATGTGTGTCAGTTAGGGTGTGGAAAGTCCCC
AGGCTCCCCAGCAGGCAGAAGTATGCAAAGCATGCATCTCAATTAGTCAGCAACCAGGTGTGGAAAGTCC
CCAGGCTCCCCAGCAGGCAGAAGTATGCAAAGCATGCATCTCAATTAGTCAGCAACCATAGTCCCGCCCC
TAACTCCGCCCATCCCGCCCCTAACTCCGCCCAGTTCCGCCCATTCTCCGCCCCATGGCTGACTAATTTT
TTTTATTTATGCAGAGGCCGAGGCCGCCTCTGCCTCTGAGCTATTCCAGAAGTAGTGAGGAGGCTTTTTT
GGAGGCCTAGGCTTTTGCAAAAAGCTCCCGGGAGCTTGTATATCCATTTTCGGATCTGATCAGCACGTGT
TGACAATTAATCATCGGCATAGTATATCGGCATAGTATAATACGACAAGGTGAGGAACTAAACCATGACC
GAGTACAAGCCCACGGTGCGCCTCGCCACCCGCGACGACGTCCCCAGGGCCGTACGCACCCTCGCCGCCG
CGTTCGCCGACTACCCCGCCACGCGCCACACCGTCGATCCGGACCGCCACATCGAGCGGGTCACCGAGCT
GCAAGAACTCTTCCTCACGCGCGTCGGGCTCGACATCGGCAAGGTGTGGGTCGCGGACGACGGCGCCGCG
GTGGCGGTCTGGACCACGCCGGAGAGCGTCGAAGCGGGGGCGGTGTTCGCCGAGATCGGCCCGCGCATGG
CCGAGTTGAGCGGTTCCCGGCTGGCCGCGCAGCAACAGATGGAAGGCCTCCTGGCGCCGCACCGGCCCAA
GGAGCCCGCGTGGTTCCTGGCCACCGTCGGCGTCTCGCCCGACCACCAGGGCAAGGGTCTGGGCAGCGCC
GTCGTGCTCCCCGGAGTGGAGGCGGCCGAGCGCGCCGGGGTGCCCGCCTTCCTGGAGACATCCGCGCCCC
GCAACCTCCCCTTCTACGAGCGGCTCGGCTTCACCGTCACCGCCGACGTCGAGGTGCCCGAAGGACCGCG
CACCTGGTGCATGACCCGCAAGCCCGGTGCCTGACACGTGCTACGAGATTTCGATTCCACCGCCGCCTTC
TATGAAAGGTTGGGCTTCGGAATCGTTTTCCGGGACGCCGGCTGGATGATCCTCCAGCGCGGGGATCTCA
TGCTGGAGTTCTTCGCCCACCCCAACTTGTTTATTGCAGCTTATAATGGTTACAAATAAAGCAATAGCAT
CACAAATTTCACAAATAAAGCATTTTTTTCACTGCATTCTAGTTGTGGTTTGTCCAAACTCATCAATGTA
TCTTATCATGTCTGTATACCGTCGACCTCTAGCTAGAGCTTGGCGTAATCATGGTCATTACCAATGCTTA
ATCAGTGAGGCACCTATCTCAGCGATCTGTCTATTTCGTTCATCCATAGTTGCCTGACTCCCCGTCGTGT
AGATAACTACGATACGGGAGGGCTTACCATCTGGCCCCAGCGCTGCGATGATACCGCGAGAACCACGCTC
ACCGGCTCCGGATTTATCAGCAATAAACCAGCCAGCCGGAAGGGCCGAGCGCAGAAGTGGTCCTGCAACT
TTATCCGCCTCCATCCAGTCTATTAATTGTTGCCGGGAAGCTAGAGTAAGTAGTTCGCCAGTTAATAGTT
TGCGCAACGTTGTTGCCATCGCTACAGGCATCGTGGTGTCACGCTCGTCGTTTGGTATGGCTTCATTCAG
CTCCGGTTCCCAACGATCAAGGCGAGTTACATGATCCCCCATGTTGTGCAAAAAAGCGGTTAGCTCCTTC
GGTCCTCCGATCGTTGTCAGAAGTAAGTTGGCCGCAGTGTTATCACTCATGGTTATGGCAGCACTGCATA
ATTCTCTTACTGTCATGCCATCCGTAAGATGCTTTTCTGTGACTGGTGAGTACTCAACCAAGTCATTCTG
AGAATAGTGTATGCGGCGACCGAGTTGCTCTTGCCCGGCGTCAATACGGGATAATACCGCGCCACATAGC
AGAACTTTAAAAGTGCTCATCATTGGAAAACGTTCTTCGGGGCGAAAACTCTCAAGGATCTTACCGCTGT
TGAGATCCAGTTCGATGTAACCCACTCGTGCACCCAACTGATCTTCAGCATCTTTTACTTTCACCAGCGT
TTCTGGGTGAGCAAAAACAGGAAGGCAAAATGCCGCAAAAAAGGGAATAAGGGCGACACGGAAATGTTGA
ATACTCATATTCTTCCTT
