>Addgene plasmid #157520 | pD649-HAsp-SEMA3B-COMP5AP-AviTag-9xHis | depositor partial sequence | sequence record 304150 | insert (secreted protein)
GCTCCATCTCCTCCAAGACTGAGACTGAGCTTCCAAGAGCTGCAGGCCTGGCACGGACTGCAGACCTTTA
GCCTGGAACGGACATGCTGTTATCAGGCCCTGCTGGTGGATGAGGAACGGGGCAGACTGTTTGTGGGAGC
CGAAAATCACGTGGCCAGCCTGAACCTGGACAACATCAGCAAGAGAGCCAAGAAGCTGGCCTGGCCTGCT
CCTGTTGAATGGCGGGAAGAATGCAACTGGGCCGGCAAGGATATCGGCACCGAGTGCATGAACTTCGTGA
AGCTGCTGCACGCCTACAACAGAACCCATCTGCTGGCTTGTGGCACCGGCGCCTTTCATCCTACCTGTGC
CTTTGTGGAAGTGGGCCACAGAGCCGAGGAACCTGTGCTGAGACTGGACCCTGGAAGAATCGAGGATGGC
AAGGGCAAGAGCCCCTACGATCCTAGACATAGAGCCGCCTCTGTGCTCGTGGGCGAAGAACTGTATAGCG
GAGTGGCCGCCGATCTGATGGGCAGAGACTTCACCATCTTCAGAAGCCTCGGACAGCGGCCCTCTCTGAG
AACAGAACCTCACGACTCCAGATGGCTGAACGAGCCCAAGTTCGTGAAGGTGTTCTGGATTCCCGAGAGC
GAGAACCCCGACGACGACAAGATCTACTTCTTCTTCCGGGAAACCGCCGTGGAAGCCGCTCCTGCTCTTG
GTAGACTGTCTGTGTCCAGAGTGGGCCAGATCTGCAGAAACGATGTTGGCGGCCAGCGGAGCCTGGTCAA
CAAGTGGACAACCTTCCTGAAGGCCAGACTCGTGTGTTCCGTTCCTGGCGTGGAAGGCGATACCCACTTC
GATCAGCTGCAGGACGTGTTCCTGCTGAGCAGCAGAGATCACAGGACACCTCTGCTGTACGCCGTGTTTA
GCACCAGCAGCAGCATCTTTCAGGGCAGCGCCGTGTGCGTGTACAGCATGAATGATGTGCGGAGAGCCTT
TCTGGGCCCCTTCGCTCACAAAGAGGGACCTATGCACCAGTGGGTGTCCTACCAGGGCAGAGTGCCTTAT
CCTAGACCTGGCATGTGCCCCAGCAAGACCTTTGGCACCTTCAGCAGCACCAAGGACTTCCCCGACGATG
TGATCCAGTTCGCCCGGAATCACCCTCTGATGTACAACAGCGTTCTGCCCACTGGCGGCAGACCTCTGTT
TCTGCAAGTGGGCGCCAACTACACATTCACCCAGATCGCCGCTGATAGAGTGGCTGCCGCCGATGGACAC
TACGATGTGCTGTTCATCGGCACAGATGTGGGCACCGTGCTGAAAGTGATCAGCGTGCCAAAAGGCTCCA
GACCTTCTGCCGAAGGACTCCTGCTGGAAGAACTGCACGTGTTCGAAGATTCTGCCGCCGTGACCAGCAT
GCAGATCAGCTCTAAGAGACACCAGCTGTACGTGGCCTCAAGATCCGCCGTTGCTCAGATTGCCCTGCAC
AGATGCGCAGCCCACGGAAGAGTGTGTACCGAGTGCTGTCTGGCTAGAGATCCCTACTGTGCTTGGGATG
GCGTGGCCTGCACAAGATTTCAGCCCAGCGCCAAGAGAAGATTCCGCAGACAGGATGTCCGGAACGGCGA
TCCTTCTACACTGTGTAGCGGCGACTCTAGCAGACCCGCTCTGCTGGAACACAAGGTGTTCGGAGTGGAA
GGCAGCAGCGCCTTCCTGGAATGTGAACCTAGATCTCTGCAGGCCAGAGTGGAATGGACCTTTCAGAGAG
CCGGCGTCACAGCCCATACACAGGTGCTGGCCGAGGAAAGAACCGAGAGAACAGCTAGAGGCCTGCTGCT
GAGAAGGCTGCGGAGAAGAGATAGCGGCGTGTACCTGTGTGCTGCCGTGGAACAGGGTTTTACCCAACCT
CTGCGGAGACTGTCTCTGCACGTTCTGTCTGCCACACAGGCCGAAAGACTGGCCAGAGCTGAAGAAGCTG
CTCCAGCTGCACCTCCTGGACCTAAGCTGTGGTACAGAGACTTTCTGCAGCTGGTGGAACCTGGCGGCGG
AGGATCTGCTAACAGCCTGAGAATGTGCAGACCCCAGCCTGCTCTGCAGTCACTGCCTCTGGAAAGCAGA
CGGAAGGGCCGCAACAGAAGAACACACGCCCCAGAGCCTAGAGCCGAGAGAGGACCAAGAAGCGCCACAC
ATTGG
